Addgene plasmid #144456: TFORF2980
Purpose: Lentiviral vector for overexpressing transcription factor ORFs with unique 24-bp barcodes. Barcodes facilitate identification of transcription factors in pooled screens.
Depositing lab: Feng Zhang. Depositing organization: Broad Institute. Publication: A transcription factor atlas of directed differentiation. Joung J, Ma S, Tay T, Geiger-Schuller KR, Kirchgatterer PC, Verdine VK, Guo B, Arias-Garcia MA, Allen WE, Singh A, Kuksenko O, Abudayyeh OO, Gootenberg JS, Fu Z, Macrae RK, Buenrostro JD, Regev A, Zhang F. Cell. 2023 Jan 5;186(1):209-229.e26. doi: 10.1016/j.cell.2022.11.026. PubMed 36608654.
Backbone
  Vector backbone: pLX_TRC317
  Backbone manufacturer: Broad Institute Genetic Perturbation Platform
  Backbone size w/o insert (bp): 8264
  Vector type: Mammalian Expression, Lentiviral
  Selectable markers: Puromycin
Growth in bacteria
  Bacterial resistance: Ampicillin, 100 μg/mL
  Growth temperature: 37°C
  Growth strain: NEB Stable
  Copy number: High Copy
Gene/Insert
  Gene/Insert name: FOXP3
  Species: H. sapiens (human)
  Insert size (bp): 1502
  Entrez Gene: FOXP3 (a.k.a. AIID, DIETER, IPEX, JM2, PIDX, XPID)
  Promoter: EF1a
  Tag / fusion protein: V5 (C terminal on insert)
  Cloning method: Gateway Cloning
  Sequencing primers: 5′ GGGTGGAGACTGAAGTTAGGCCAG; 3′ CACATAGCGTAAAAGGAGCAACATAG
Resource information
  A portion of this plasmid was derived from a plasmid made by: Broad Institute Genetic Perturbation Platform
Terms and licenses: Academic/Nonprofit Terms; Industry Terms: Not Available to Industry
Depositor comments: NM_014009.3 Please test multiple small colonies in case of plasmid recombination. To make this collection available in a timely manner, a portion of this collection was not fully sequenced by Addgene. If an Addgene verified full plasmid sequence is not available, please contact us prior to placing an order to request the full sequence.
How to cite: TFORF2980 was a gift from Feng Zhang (Addgene plasmid # 144456 ; http://n2t.net/addgene:144456 ; RRID:Addgene_144456)
