[The description below was written by a language model from this plasmid's Addgene catalogue record and pLannotate feature annotations shown in this document.]
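Description:
TFORF2980 is a third-generation-style, self-inactivating lentiviral expression plasmid built on the pLX_TRC317 backbone and carrying the human FOXP3 open reading frame. It belongs to a barcoded transcription factor ORF collection in which each ORF is paired with a unique 24-bp barcode, so that the factor can be identified by sequencing in pooled overexpression screens. The barcode is not annotated as a separate feature in the table. In bacteria the roughly 9.8 kb plasmid is maintained through a high-copy ColE1/pUC-type origin and selected with ampicillin via the bla gene. An f1 origin and leftover lac/T7/T3 cloning-vector elements are also present. The depositor notes that the plasmid may recombine, a known issue for LTR-containing vectors.

The viral genome is transcribed from an RSV promoter fused to a truncated HIV-1 5' LTR. It contains the Ψ packaging signal with a gag fragment, the RRE for Rev-dependent nuclear export, a cPPT/CTS, a WPRE to boost transcript stability and expression, and a ΔU3 3' LTR that inactivates LTR promoter activity after integration, followed by an SV40 polyadenylation signal. Two cassettes lie between the LTRs. An SV40 early promoter drives puromycin N-acetyltransferase for selection of transduced mammalian cells. Downstream, the strong constitutive EF-1α promoter drives FOXP3, the master regulator of regulatory T cell development and function. The ORF was inserted by Gateway cloning, is flanked by attB1 and attB2 remnants, and is followed by a V5 epitope recorded as a C-terminal tag for detection. The construct is used to make lentivirus for stable FOXP3 overexpression, individually or within pooled directed-differentiation screens.
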