Features (pLannotate 1.2.2; 34 found; start..end, strand, type, name):
      5..231     +  promoter       RSV promoter: Rous sarcoma virus enhancer/promoter
    232..412     +  LTR            5' LTR (truncated): truncated 5' long terminal repeat (LTR) from HIV-1
    459..584     +  misc_feature   HIV-1 Ψ: packaging signal of human immunodeficiency virus type 1
    568..931     +  CDS            HIV-1 gag (fragment): gag protein from human immunodeficiency virus 1; gag
   1077..1310    +  misc_feature   RRE: The Rev response element (RRE) of HIV-1 allows for Rev-dependent mRNA export from the nucleus to the cytoplasm.
   1687..1713    +  CDS            Rev (fragment): human immunodeficiency virus 1 (HIV-1) Rev protein; rev; enhances nuclear export of unspliced and incompletely spliced viral mRNAs
   1720..1743    +  promoter       SV40 promoter (fragment): SV40 early promoter
   1744..1815    +  promoter       SV40 promoter (fragment): SV40 enhancer and early promoter
   1839..1974    +  rep_origin     SV40 ori: SV40 origin of replication
   2020..2616    +  CDS            PuroR (fragment): puromycin N-acetyltransferase; pac from Streptomyces; confers resistance to puromycin
   2665..2782    +  misc_feature   cPPT/CTS: central polypurine tract and central termination sequence of HIV-1
   2847..2913    +  CDS            small t antigen (fragment): SV40 (simian virus 40) small t antigen
   2920..4098    +  promoter       EF-1α promoter: strong constitutive promoter for human elongation factor EF-1α
   4119..4136    +  protein_bind   attB1 (fragment): mutant version of attB; core recombination site for the Gateway® BP reaction BP Clonase™
   4145..5437    +  CDS            FOXP3: FOXP3_HUMAN - Also known as IPEX. Experimental evidence at protein level: Swiss-Prot protein existence level 1. Transcriptional regulator which is crucial for the development and inhibitory function of regulatory T-cells (Treg). Plays an essential role in maintaining homeostasis of the immune system by allowing the acquisition of full suppressive function and stability of the Treg lineage, and by directly modulating the expansion and function of conventional T-cells. Can act either as a transcriptional repressor or a transcriptional activator depending on its interactions with other transcript
   5445..5462    -  protein_bind   attB2 (fragment): mutant version of attB; core recombination site for the Gateway® BP reaction BP Clonase™
   5471..5512    +  CDS            V5 tag: epitope tag from simian virus 5
   5528..5581    +  promoter       U6 promoter (fragment): RNA polymerase III promoter for human U6 snRNA
   5623..6211    +  misc_feature   WPRE: woodchuck hepatitis virus posttranscriptional regulatory element
   6262..6281    +  misc_feature   cPPT/CTS (fragment): central polypurine tract and central termination sequence of HIV-1
   6283..6516    +  LTR            3' LTR (ΔU3): self-inactivating 3' long terminal repeat (LTR) from HIV-1
   6594..6715    +  polyA_signal   SV40 poly(A) signal: SV40 polyadenylation signal
   6755..6890    +  rep_origin     SV40 ori: SV40 origin of replication
   6911..6929    -  promoter       T7 promoter: promoter for bacteriophage T7 RNA polymerase
   6937..7092    +  CDS            lacZα (fragment): LacZα fragment of β-galactosidase; lacZ fragment
   7097..7525    +  rep_origin     f1 ori (sequence partly withheld): f1 bacteriophage origin of replication; arrow indicates direction of (+) strand synthesis
   7578..7682    +  promoter       AmpR promoter: bla
   7683..8543    +  CDS            AmpR: β-lactamase; bla; confers resistance to ampicillin, carbenicillin, and related antibiotics
   8714..9302    +  rep_origin     ori: high-copy-number ColE1/pMB1/pBR322/pUC origin of replication
   9485..9577    +  CDS            lacI (fragment): lac repressor; lacI; The lac repressor binds to the lac operator to inhibit transcription in E. coli. This inhibition can be relieved by adding lactose or isopropyl-β-D-thiogalactopyranoside (IPTG).
   9590..9611    +  protein_bind   CAP binding site: CAP binding activates transcription in the presence of cAMP. E. coli catabolite activator protein
   9626..9656    +  promoter       lac promoter: promoter for the E. coli lac operon
   9664..9680    +  protein_bind   lac operator: The lac repressor binds to the lac operator to inhibit transcription in E. coli. This inhibition can be relieved by adding lactose or isopropyl-β-D-thiogalactopyranoside (IPTG). lac repressor encoded by lacI
   9725..9743    +  promoter       T3 promoter: promoter for bacteriophage T3 RNA polymerase
>Addgene plasmid #144456 | TFORF2980 | addgene full sequence | sequence record 407337 | Addgene NGS Result
TTAATGTAGTCTTATGCAATACTCTTGTAGTCTTGCAACATGGTAACGATGAGTTAGCAACATGCCTTAC
AAGGAGAGAAAAAGCACCGTGCATGCCGATTGGTGGAAGTAAGGTGGTACGATCGTGCCTTATTAGGAAG
GCAACAGACGGGTCTGACATGGATTGGACGAACCACTGAATTGCCGCATTGCAGAGATATTGTATTTAAG
TGCCTAGCTCGATACATAAACGGGTCTCTCTGGTTAGACCAGATCTGAGCCTGGGAGCTCTCTGGCTAAC
TAGGGAACCCACTGCTTAAGCCTCAATAAAGCTTGCCTTGAGTGCTTCAAGTAGTGTGTGCCCGTCTGTT
GTGTGACTCTGGTAACTAGAGATCCCTCAGACCCTTTTAGTCAGTGTGGAAAATCTCTAGCAGTGGCGCC
CGAACAGGGACTTGAAAGCGAAAGGGAAACCAGAGGAGCTCTCTCGACGCAGGACTCGGCTTGCTGAAGC
GCGCACGGCAAGAGGCGAGGGGCGGCGACTGGTGAGTACGCCAAAAATTTTGACTAGCGGAGGCTAGAAG
GAGAGAGATGGGTGCGAGAGCGTCAGTATTAAGCGGGGGAGAATTAGATCGCGATGGGAAAAAATTCGGT
TAAGGCCAGGGGGAAAGAAAAAATATAAATTAAAACATATAGTATGGGCAAGCAGGGAGCTAGAACGATT
CGCAGTTAATCCTGGCCTGTTAGAAACATCAGAAGGCTGTAGACAAATACTGGGACAGCTACAACCATCC
CTTCAGACAGGATCAGAAGAACTTAGATCATTATATAATACAGTAGCAACCCTCTATTGTGTGCATCAAA
GGATAGAGATAAAAGACACCAAGGAAGCTTTAGACAAGATAGAGGAAGAGCAAAACAAAAGTAAGACCAC
CGCACAGCAAGCGGCCGCTGATCTTCAGACCTGGAGGAGGAGATATGAGGGACAATTGGAGAAGTGAATT
ATATAAATATAAAGTAGTAAAAATTGAACCATTAGGAGTAGCACCCACCAAGGCAAAGAGAAGAGTGGTG
CAGAGAGAAAAAAGAGCAGTGGGAATAGGAGCTTTGTTCCTTGGGTTCTTGGGAGCAGCAGGAAGCACTA
TGGGCGCAGCGTCAATGACGCTGACGGTACAGGCCAGACAATTATTGTCTGGTATAGTGCAGCAGCAGAA
CAATTTGCTGAGGGCTATTGAGGCGCAACAGCATCTGTTGCAACTCACAGTCTGGGGCATCAAGCAGCTC
CAGGCAAGAATCCTGGCTGTGGAAAGATACCTAAAGGATCAACAGCTCCTGGGGATTTGGGGTTGCTCTG
GAAAACTCATTTGCACCACTGCTGTGCCTTGGAATGCTAGTTGGAGTAATAAATCTCTGGAACAGATTTG
GAATCACACGACCTGGATGGAGTGGGACAGAGAAATTAACAATTACACAAGCTTAATACACTCCTTAATT
GAAGAATCGCAAAACCAGCAAGAAAAGAATGAACAAGAATTATTGGAATTAGATAAATGGGCAAGTTTGT
GGAATTGGTTTAACATAACAAATTGGCTGTGGTATATAAAATTATTCATAATGATAGTAGGAGGCTTGGT
AGGTTTAAGAATAGTTTTTGCTGTACTTTCTATAGTGAATAGAGTTAGGCAGGGATATTCACCATTATCG
TTTCAGACCCACCTCCCAACCCCGAGGGGACCCATGCATTGCATCTCAATTAGTCAGCAACCAGGTGTGG
AAAGTCCCCAGGCTCCCCAGCAGGCAGAAGTATGCAAAGCATGCGTCTCAATTAGTCAGCAACCATAGTC
CCGCCCCTAACTCCGCCCATCCCGCCCCTAACTCCGCCCAGTTCCGCCCATTCTCCGCCCCATGGCTGAC
TAATTTTTTTTATTTATGCAGAGGCCGAGGCCGCCTCGGCCTCTGAGCTATTCCAGAAGTAGTGAGGAGG
CTTTTTTGGAGGCCTAGGCTTTTGCAAAAAGCTTTCTAGAGGTACCACCGGAGCTTACCATGACCGAGTA
CAAGCCCACGGTGCGCCTCGCCACCCGCGACGACGTCCCCAGGGCCGTACGCACCCTCGCCGCCGCGTTC
GCCGACTACCCCGCCACGCGCCACACCGTCGATCCGGACCGCCACATCGAGCGGGTCACCGAGCTGCAAG
AACTCTTCCTCACGCGCGTCGGGCTCGACATCGGCAAGGTGTGGGTCGCGGACGACGGCGCCGCCGTGGC
GGTCTGGACCACGCCGGAGAGCGTCGAAGCGGGGGCGGTGTTCGCCGAGATCGGCCCGCGCATGGCCGAG
TTGAGCGGTTCCCGGCTGGCCGCGCAGCAACAGATGGAAGGCCTCCTGGCGCCGCACCGGCCCAAGGAGC
CCGCGTGGTTCCTGGCCACCGTCGGCGTCTCGCCCGACCACCAGGGCAAGGGTCTGGGCAGCGCCGTCGT
GCTCCCCGGAGTGGAGGCGGCCGAGCGCGCCGGGGTGCCCGCCTTCCTGGAGACCTCCGCGCCCCGCAAC
CTCCCCTTCTACGAGCGGCTCGGCTTCACCGTCACCGCCGACGTCGAGGTGCCCGAAGGACCGCGCACCT
GGTGCATGACCCGCAAGCCCGGTGCCAGTTAACGAATTCTAGATCTTGAGACAAATGGCAGTATTCATCC
ACAATTTTAAAAGAAAAGGGGGGATTGGGGGGTACAGTGCAGGGGAAAGAATAGTAGACATAATAGCAAC
AGACATACAAACTAAAGAATTACAAAAACAAATTACAAAAATTCAAAATTTTCGGGTTTATTACAGGGAC
AGCAGAGATCCACTTTGGCGCCGGCTCGAGGCCTGCAGGTGCAAAGATGGATAAAGTTTTAAACAGAGAG
GAATCTTTGCAGCTAATGGACCTTCTAGGTCTTGAAAGGAGTGGGAATTGGCTCCGGTGCCCGTCAGTGG
GCAGAGCGCACATCGCCCACAGTCCCCGAGAAGTTGGGGGGAGGGGTCGGCAATTGAACCGGTGCCTAGA
GAAGGTGGCGCGGGGTAAACTGGGAAAGTGATGTCGTGTACTGGCTCCGCCTTTTTCCCGAGGGTGGGGG
AGAACCGTATATAAGTGCAGTAGTCGCCGTGAACGTTCTTTTTCGCAACGGGTTTGCCGCCAGAACACAG
GTAAGTGCCGTGTGTGGTTCCCGCGGGCCTGGCCTCTTTACGGGTTATGGCCCTTGCGTGCCTTGAATTA
CTTCCACCTGGCTGCAGTACGTGATTCTTGATCCCGAGCTTCGGGTTGGAAGTGGGTGGGAGAGTTCGAG
GCCTTGCGCTTAAGGAGCCCCTTCGCCTCGTGCTTGAGTTGAGGCCTGGCCTGGGCGCTGGGGCCGCCGC
GTGCGAATCTGGTGGCACCTTCGCGCCTGTCTCGCTGCTTTCGATAAGTCTCTAGCCATTTAAAATTTTT
GATGACCTGCTGCGACGCTTTTTTTCTGGCAAGATAGTCTTGTAAATGCGGGCCAAGATCTGCACACTGG
TATTTCGGTTTTTGGGGCCGCGGGCGGCGACGGGGCCCGTGCGTCCCAGCGCACATGTTCGGCGAGGCGG
GGCCTGCGAGCGCGGCCACCGAGAATCGGACGGGGGTAGTCTCAAGCTGGCCGGCCTGCTCTGGTGCCTG
GCCTCGCGCCGCCGTGTATCGCCCCGCCCTGGGCGGCAAGGCTGGCCCGGTCGGCACCAGTTGCGTGAGC
GGAAAGATGGCCGCTTCCCGGCCCTGCTGCAGGGAGCTCAAAATGGAGGACGCGGCGCTCGGGAGAGCGG
GCGGGTGAGTCACCCACACAAAGGAAAAGGGCCTTTCCGTCCTCAGCCGTCGCTTCATGTGACTCCACGG
AGTACCGGGCGCCGTCCAGGCACCTCGATTAGTTCTCGAGCTTTTGGAGTACGTCGTCTTTAGGTTGGGG
GGAGGGGTTTTATGCGATGGAGTTTCCCCACACTGAGTGGGTGGAGACTGAAGTTAGGCCAGCTTGGCAC
TTGATGTAATTCTCCTTGGAATTTGCCCTTTTTGAGTTTGGATCTTGGTTCATTCTCAAGCCTCAGACAG
TGGTTCAAAGTTTTTTTCTTCCATTTCAGGTGTCGTGAGGCTAGCATCGATTGATCAACAAGTTTGTACA
AAAAAGTTGGCACCATGCCCAACCCCAGGCCTGGCAAGCCCTCGGCCCCTTCCTTGGCCCTTGGCCCATC
CCCAGGAGCCTCGCCCAGCTGGAGGGCTGCACCCAAAGCCTCAGACCTGCTGGGGGCCCGGGGCCCAGGG
GGAACCTTCCAGGGCCGAGATCTTCGAGGCGGGGCCCATGCCTCCTCTTCTTCCTTGAACCCCATGCCAC
CATCGCAGCTGCAGCTGCCCACACTGCCCCTAGTCATGGTGGCACCCTCCGGGGCACGGCTGGGCCCCTT
GCCCCACTTACAGGCACTCCTCCAGGACAGGCCACATTTCATGCACCAGCTCTCAACGGTGGATGCCCAC
GCCCGGACCCCTGTGCTGCAGGTGCACCCCCTGGAGAGCCCAGCCATGATCAGCCTCACACCACCCACCA
CCGCCACTGGGGTCTTCTCCCTCAAGGCCCGGCCTGGCCTCCCACCTGGGATCAACGTGGCCAGCCTGGA
ATGGGTGTCCAGGGAGCCGGCACTGCTCTGCACCTTCCCAAATCCCAGTGCACCCAGGAAGGACAGCACC
CTTTCGGCTGTGCCCCAGAGCTCCTACCCACTGCTGGCAAATGGTGTCTGCAAGTGGCCCGGATGTGAGA
AGGTCTTCGAAGAGCCAGAGGACTTCCTCAAGCACTGCCAGGCGGACCATCTTCTGGATGAGAAGGGCAG
GGCACAATGTCTCCTCCAGAGAGAGATGGTACAGTCTCTGGAGCAGCAGCTGGTGCTGGAGAAGGAGAAG
CTGAGTGCCATGCAGGCCCACCTGGCTGGGAAAATGGCACTGACCAAGGCTTCATCTGTGGCATCATCCG
ACAAGGGCTCCTGCTGCATCGTAGCTGCTGGCAGCCAAGGCCCTGTCGTCCCAGCCTGGTCTGGCCCCCG
GGAGGCCCCTGACAGCCTGTTTGCTGTCCGGAGGCACCTGTGGGGTAGCCATGGAAACAGCACATTCCCA
GAGTTCCTCCACAACATGGACTACTTCAAGTTCCACAACATGCGACCCCCTTTCACCTACGCCACGCTCA
TCCGCTGGGCCATCCTGGAGGCTCCAGAGAAGCAGCGGACACTCAATGAGATCTACCACTGGTTCACACG
CATGTTTGCCTTCTTCAGAAACCATCCTGCCACCTGGAAGAACGCCATCCGCCACAACCTGAGTCTGCAC
AAGTGCTTTGTGCGGGTGGAGAGCGAGAAGGGGGCTGTGTGGACCGTGGATGAGCTGGAGTTCCGCAAGA
AACGGAGCCAGAGGCCCAGCAGGTGTTCCAACCCTACACCTGGCCCCTTGCCAACTTTCTTGTACAAAGT
GGTTGATATCGGTAAGCCTATCCCTAACCCTCTCCTCGGTCTCGATTCTACGTAGTAATGAACTAGTCCG
TAACTTGAAAGTATTTCGATTTCTTGGCTTTATATATCTTGTGGAAAGGACGATAGCGCTGGATATGCCG
GGCACCAACGCGTTAAGTCGACAATCAACCTCTGGATTACAAAATTTGTGAAAGATTGACTGGTATTCTT
AACTATGTTGCTCCTTTTACGCTATGTGGATACGCTGCTTTAATGCCTTTGTATCATGCTATTGCTTCCC
GTATGGCTTTCATTTTCTCCTCCTTGTATAAATCCTGGTTGCTGTCTCTTTATGAGGAGTTGTGGCCCGT
TGTCAGGCAACGTGGCGTGGTGTGCACTGTGTTTGCTGACGCAACCCCCACTGGTTGGGGCATTGCCACC
ACCTGTCAGCTCCTTTCCGGGACTTTCGCTTTCCCCCTCCCTATTGCCACGGCGGAACTCATCGCCGCCT
GCCTTGCCCGCTGCTGGACAGGGGCTCGGCTGTTGGGCACTGACAATTCCGTGGTGTTGTCGGGGAAATC
ATCGTCCTTTCCTTGGCTGCTCGCCTGTGTTGCCACCTGGATTCTGCGCGGGACGTCCTTCTGCTACGTC
CCTTCGGCCCTCAATCCAGCGGACCTTCCTTCCCGCGGCCTGCTGCCGGCTCTGCGGCCTCTTCCGCGTC
TTCGCCTTCGCCCTCAGACGAGTCGGATCTCCCTTTGGGCCGCCTCCCCGCGTCGACTTTAAGACCAATG
ACTTACAAGGCAGCTGTAGATCTTAGCCACTTTTTAAAAGAAAAGGGGGGACTGGAAGGGCTAATTCACT
CCCAACGAAGACAAGATCTGCTTTTTGCTTGTACTGGGTCTCTCTGGTTAGACCAGATCTGAGCCTGGGA
GCTCTCTGGCTAACTAGGGAACCCACTGCTTAAGCCTCAATAAAGCTTGCCTTGAGTGCTTCAAGTAGTG
TGTGCCCGTCTGTTGTGTGACTCTGGTAACTAGAGATCCCTCAGACCCTTTTAGTCAGTGTGGAAAATCT
CTAGCAGTACGTATAGTAGTTCATGTCATCTTATTATTCAGTATTTATAACTTGCAAAGAAATGAATATC
AGAGAGTGAGAGGAACTTGTTTATTGCAGCTTATAATGGTTACAAATAAAGCAATAGCATCACAAATTTC
ACAAATAAAGCATTTTTTTCACTGCATTCTAGTTGTGGTTTGTCCAAACTCATCAATGTATCTTATCATG
TCTGGCTCTAGCTATCCCGCCCCTAACTCCGCCCATCCCGCCCCTAACTCCGCCCAGTTCCGCCCATTCT
CCGCCCCATGGCTGACTAATTTTTTTTATTTATGCAGAGGCCGAGGCCGCCTCGGCCTCTGAGCTATTCC
AGAAGTAGTGAGGAGGCTTTTTTGGAGGCCTAGGGACGTACCCAATTCGCCCTATAGTGAGTCGTATTAC
GCGCGCTCACTGGCCGTCGTTTTACAACGTCGTGACTGGGAAAACCCTGGCGTTACCCAACTTAATCGCC
TTGCAGCACATCCCCCTTTCGCCAGCTGGCGTAATAGCGAAGAGGCCCGCACCGATCGCCCTTCCCAACA
GTTGCGCAGCCTGAATGGCGAATGGG
[124 nt withheld, positions 7097-7220]
C
[91 nt withheld, positions 7222-7312]
A
[49 nt withheld, positions 7314-7362]
CCTTTGACGTTGGAGTCCACGTTCTTT
[37 nt withheld, positions 7390-7426]
ACCCTATCTCGGTCTATTCTTTTGATTTATAAGGGATTTTGCCGATTTCGGCCTATTGGTTAAAAAATGA
GCTGATTTAACAAAAATTTAACGCGAATTTTAACAAAATATTAACGCTTACAATTTAGGTGGCACTTTTC
GGGGAAATGTGCGCGGAACCCCTATTTGTTTATTTTTCTAAATACATTCAAATATGTATCCGCTCATGAG
ACAATAACCCTGATAAATGCTTCAATAATATTGAAAAAGGAAGAGTATGAGTATTCAACATTTCCGTGTC
GCCCTTATTCCCTTTTTTGCGGCATTTTGCCTTCCTGTTTTTGCTCACCCAGAAACGCTGGTGAAAGTAA
AAGATGCTGAAGATCAGTTGGGTGCACGAGTGGGTTACATCGAACTGGATCTCAACAGCGGTAAGATCCT
TGAGAGTTTTCGCCCCGAAGAACGTTTTCCAATGATGAGCACTTTTAAAGTTCTGCTATGTGGCGCGGTA
TTATCCCGTATTGACGCCGGGCAAGAGCAACTCGGTCGCCGCATACACTATTCTCAGAATGACTTGGTTG
AGTACTCACCAGTCACAGAAAAGCATCTTACGGATGGCATGACAGTAAGAGAATTATGCAGTGCTGCCAT
AACCATGAGTGATAACACTGCGGCCAACTTACTTCTGACAACGATCGGAGGACCGAAGGAGCTAACCGCT
TTTTTGCACAACATGGGGGATCATGTAACTCGCCTTGATCGTTGGGAACCGGAGCTGAATGAAGCCATAC
CAAACGACGAGCGTGACACCACGATGCCTGTAGCAATGGCAACAACGTTGCGCAAACTATTAACTGGCGA
ACTACTTACTCTAGCTTCCCGGCAACAATTAATAGACTGGATGGAGGCGGATAAAGTTGCAGGACCACTT
CTGCGCTCGGCCCTTCCGGCTGGCTGGTTTATTGCTGATAAATCTGGAGCCGGTGAGCGTGGGTCTCGCG
GTATCATTGCAGCACTGGGGCCAGATGGTAAGCCCTCCCGTATCGTAGTTATCTACACGACGGGGAGTCA
GGCAACTATGGATGAACGAAATAGACAGATCGCTGAGATAGGTGCCTCACTGATTAAGCATTGGTAACTG
TCAGACCAAGTTTACTCATATATACTTTAGATTGATTTAAAACTTCATTTTTAATTTAAAAGGATCTAGG
TGAAGATCCTTTTTGATAATCTCATGACCAAAATCCCTTAACGTGAGTTTTCGTTCCACTGAGCGTCAGA
CCCCGTAGAAAAGATCAAAGGATCTTCTTGAGATCCTTTTTTTCTGCGCGTAATCTGCTGCTTGCAAACA
AAAAAACCACCGCTACCAGCGGTGGTTTGTTTGCCGGATCAAGAGCTACCAACTCTTTTTCCGAAGGTAA
CTGGCTTCAGCAGAGCGCAGATACCAAATACTGTTCTTCTAGTGTAGCCGTAGTTAGGCCACCACTTCAA
GAACTCTGTAGCACCGCCTACATACCTCGCTCTGCTAATCCTGTTACCAGTGGCTGCTGCCAGTGGCGAT
AAGTCGTGTCTTACCGGGTTGGACTCAAGACGATAGTTACCGGATAAGGCGCAGCGGTCGGGCTGAACGG
GGGGTTCGTGCACACAGCCCAGCTTGGAGCGAACGACCTACACCGAACTGAGATACCTACAGCGTGAGCT
ATGAGAAAGCGCCACGCTTCCCGAAGGGAGAAAGGCGGACAGGTATCCGGTAAGCGGCAGGGTCGGAACA
GGAGAGCGCACGAGGGAGCTTCCAGGGGGAAACGCCTGGTATCTTTATAGTCCTGTCGGGTTTCGCCACC
TCTGACTTGAGCGTCGATTTTTGTGATGCTCGTCAGGGGGGCGGAGCCTATGGAAAAACGCCAGCAACGC
GGCCTTTTTACGGTTCCTGGCCTTTTGCTGGCCTTTTGCTCACATGTTCTTTCCTGCGTTATCCCCTGAT
TCTGTGGATAACCGTATTACCGCCTTTGAGTGAGCTGATACCGCTCGCCGCAGCCGAACGACCGAGCGCA
GCGAGTCAGTGAGCGAGGAAGCGGAAGAGCGCCCAATACGCAAACCGCCTCTCCCCGCGCGTTGGCCGAT
TCATTAATGCAGCTGGCACGACAGGTTTCCCGACTGGAAAGCGGGCAGTGAGCGCAACGCAATTAATGTG
AGTTAGCTCACTCATTAGGCACCCCAGGCTTTACACTTTATGCTTCCGGCTCGTATGTTGTGTGGAATTG
TGAGCGGATAACAATTTCACACAGGAAACAGCTATGACCATGATTACGCCAAGCGCGCAATTAACCCTCA
CTAAAGGGAACAAAAGCTGGAGCTGCAAGC
