>Addgene plasmid #144456 | TFORF2980 | depositor partial sequence | sequence record 285483 | Insert
ATCGATTGATCAACAAGTTTGTACAAAAAAGTTGGCACCATGCCCAACCCCAGGCCTGGCAAGCCCTCGG
CCCCTTCCTTGGCCCTTGGCCCATCCCCAGGAGCCTCGCCCAGCTGGAGGGCTGCACCCAAAGCCTCAGA
CCTGCTGGGGGCCCGGGGCCCAGGGGGAACCTTCCAGGGCCGAGATCTTCGAGGCGGGGCCCATGCCTCC
TCTTCTTCCTTGAACCCCATGCCACCATCGCAGCTGCAGCTGCCCACACTGCCCCTAGTCATGGTGGCAC
CCTCCGGGGCACGGCTGGGCCCCTTGCCCCACTTACAGGCACTCCTCCAGGACAGGCCACATTTCATGCA
CCAGCTCTCAACGGTGGATGCCCACGCCCGGACCCCTGTGCTGCAGGTGCACCCCCTGGAGAGCCCAGCC
ATGATCAGCCTCACACCACCCACCACCGCCACTGGGGTCTTCTCCCTCAAGGCCCGGCCTGGCCTCCCAC
CTGGGATCAACGTGGCCAGCCTGGAATGGGTGTCCAGGGAGCCGGCACTGCTCTGCACCTTCCCAAATCC
CAGTGCACCCAGGAAGGACAGCACCCTTTCGGCTGTGCCCCAGAGCTCCTACCCACTGCTGGCAAATGGT
GTCTGCAAGTGGCCCGGATGTGAGAAGGTCTTCGAAGAGCCAGAGGACTTCCTCAAGCACTGCCAGGCGG
ACCATCTTCTGGATGAGAAGGGCAGGGCACAATGTCTCCTCCAGAGAGAGATGGTACAGTCTCTGGAGCA
GCAGCTGGTGCTGGAGAAGGAGAAGCTGAGTGCCATGCAGGCCCACCTGGCTGGGAAAATGGCACTGACC
AAGGCTTCATCTGTGGCATCATCCGACAAGGGCTCCTGCTGCATCGTAGCTGCTGGCAGCCAAGGCCCTG
TCGTCCCAGCCTGGTCTGGCCCCCGGGAGGCCCCTGACAGCCTGTTTGCTGTCCGGAGGCACCTGTGGGG
TAGCCATGGAAACAGCACATTCCCAGAGTTCCTCCACAACATGGACTACTTCAAGTTCCACAACATGCGA
CCCCCTTTCACCTACGCCACGCTCATCCGCTGGGCCATCCTGGAGGCTCCAGAGAAGCAGCGGACACTCA
ATGAGATCTACCACTGGTTCACACGCATGTTTGCCTTCTTCAGAAACCATCCTGCCACCTGGAAGAACGC
CATCCGCCACAACCTGAGTCTGCACAAGTGCTTTGTGCGGGTGGAGAGCGAGAAGGGGGCTGTGTGGACC
GTGGATGAGCTGGAGTTCCGCAAGAAACGGAGCCAGAGGCCCAGCAGGTGTTCCAACCCTACACCTGGCC
CCTTGCCAACTTTCTTGTACAAAGTGGTTGATATCGGTAAGCCTATCCCTAACCCTCTCCTCGGTCTCGA
TTCTACGTAGTAATGAACTAGTCCGTAACTTGAAAGTATTTCGATTTCTTGGCTTTATATATCTTGTGGA
AAGGACGATAGCGCTGGATATGCCGGGCACCA
