>Addgene plasmid #144456 | TFORF2980 | depositor partial sequence | sequence record 285484 | Barcode
TAGCGCTGGATATGCCGGGCACCA
